Addgene plasmid #142952: TFORF2526
Purpose: Lentiviral vector for overexpressing transcription factor ORFs with unique 24-bp barcodes. Barcodes facilitate identification of transcription factors in pooled screens.
Depositing lab: Feng Zhang. Depositing organization: Broad Institute. Publication: A transcription factor atlas of directed differentiation. Joung J, Ma S, Tay T, Geiger-Schuller KR, Kirchgatterer PC, Verdine VK, Guo B, Arias-Garcia MA, Allen WE, Singh A, Kuksenko O, Abudayyeh OO, Gootenberg JS, Fu Z, Macrae RK, Buenrostro JD, Regev A, Zhang F. Cell. 2023 Jan 5;186(1):209-229.e26. doi: 10.1016/j.cell.2022.11.026. PubMed 36608654.
Backbone
  Vector backbone: pLX_TRC317
  Backbone manufacturer: Broad Institute Genetic Perturbation Platform
  Backbone size w/o insert (bp): 8264
  Vector type: Mammalian Expression, Lentiviral
  Selectable markers: Puromycin
Growth in bacteria
  Bacterial resistance: Ampicillin, 100 μg/mL
  Growth temperature: 37°C
  Growth strain: NEB Stable
  Copy number: High Copy
Gene/Insert
  Gene/Insert name: ERCC2
  Species: H. sapiens (human)
  Insert size (bp): 2384
  Entrez Gene: ERCC2 (a.k.a. COFS2, EM9, TFIIH, TTD, TTD1, XPD)
  Promoter: EF1a
  Cloning method: Unknown
  Sequencing primers: 5′ GGGTGGAGACTGAAGTTAGGCCAG; 3′ CACATAGCGTAAAAGGAGCAACATAG
Terms and licenses: Academic/Nonprofit Terms; Industry Terms: Not Available to Industry
Depositor comments: NM_000400,ENST00000391945 . The transcription factor ORF portion of this plasmid was synthesized by Genewiz. Please test multiple small colonies in case of plasmid recombination. To make this collection available in a timely manner, a portion of this collection was not fully sequenced by Addgene. If an Addgene verified full plasmid sequence is not available, please contact us prior to placing an order to request the full sequence.
How to cite: TFORF2526 was a gift from Feng Zhang (Addgene plasmid # 142952 ; http://n2t.net/addgene:142952 ; RRID:Addgene_142952)
