[The description below was written by a language model from this plasmid's Addgene catalogue record and pLannotate feature annotations shown in this document.]
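Description:
TFORF2526 is a lentiviral mammalian expression plasmid built on the pLX_TRC317 backbone. It belongs to a barcoded collection of transcription factor open reading frames designed for pooled overexpression screens. In bacteria it is maintained through a high-copy ColE1/pUC-type origin with ampicillin resistance (AmpR), and an f1 origin is also present. The depositor warns that the plasmid can recombine, as often happens with vectors carrying LTR repeats. The sequenced record is 10,648 nt, which matches the stated backbone and insert sizes.

The viral portion follows a third-generation, self-inactivating design. An RSV promoter is fused to a truncated HIV-1 5' LTR and drives production of the genomic RNA in packaging cells. It is followed by the Ψ packaging signal with a gag fragment, the Rev response element for Rev-dependent nuclear export, a cPPT/CTS element and a ΔU3 3' LTR with a downstream SV40 polyadenylation signal.

Two expression units sit between the LTRs. An SV40 early promoter drives puromycin N-acetyltransferase, which allows selection of transduced cells. The EF-1α promoter drives human ERCC2 (XPD), the ATP-dependent 5'-3' helicase subunit of the TFIIH complex that acts in nucleotide excision repair and RNA polymerase II transcription. A WPRE downstream of the ORF enhances transcript expression. The catalogue describes a unique 24-bp barcode linked to each ORF, so that the factor can be identified by sequencing in pooled experiments. The barcode is not annotated in the feature table, so its exact position is not given, and the short U6 promoter fragment annotated just after the ORF has no stated function in the record. No epitope tag or fluorescent reporter is annotated.
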