Features (pLannotate 1.2.2; 31 found; start..end, strand, type, name):
      5..231     +  promoter       RSV promoter: Rous sarcoma virus enhancer/promoter
    232..412     +  LTR            5' LTR (truncated): truncated 5' long terminal repeat (LTR) from HIV-1
    459..584     +  misc_feature   HIV-1 Ψ: packaging signal of human immunodeficiency virus type 1
    568..931     +  CDS            HIV-1 gag (fragment): gag protein from human immunodeficiency virus 1; gag
   1077..1310    +  misc_feature   RRE: The Rev response element (RRE) of HIV-1 allows for Rev-dependent mRNA export from the nucleus to the cytoplasm.
   1687..1713    +  CDS            Rev (fragment): human immunodeficiency virus 1 (HIV-1) Rev protein; rev; enhances nuclear export of unspliced and incompletely spliced viral mRNAs
   1720..1743    +  promoter       SV40 promoter (fragment): SV40 early promoter
   1744..1815    +  promoter       SV40 promoter (fragment): SV40 enhancer and early promoter
   1839..1974    +  rep_origin     SV40 ori: SV40 origin of replication
   2020..2616    +  CDS            PuroR (fragment): puromycin N-acetyltransferase; pac from Streptomyces; confers resistance to puromycin
   2665..2782    +  misc_feature   cPPT/CTS: central polypurine tract and central termination sequence of HIV-1
   2847..2913    +  CDS            small t antigen (fragment): SV40 (simian virus 40) small t antigen
   2920..4098    +  promoter       EF-1α promoter: strong constitutive promoter for human elongation factor EF-1α
   4115..6394    +  CDS            ERCC2: ERCC2_HUMAN - Also known as XPD, XPDC. Experimental evidence at protein level: Swiss-Prot protein existence level 1. ATP-dependent 5'-3' DNA helicase, component of the general transcription and DNA repair factor IIH (TFIIH) core complex, which is involved in general and transcription-coupled nucleotide excision repair (NER) of damaged DNA and, when complexed to CAK, in RNA transcription by RNA polymerase II. In NER, TFIIH acts by opening DNA around the lesion to allow the excision of the damaged oligonucleotide and its replacement by a new DNA fragment. The ATP-dependent helicase activity of X
   6410..6463    +  promoter       U6 promoter (fragment): RNA polymerase III promoter for human U6 snRNA
   6505..7093    +  misc_feature   WPRE: woodchuck hepatitis virus posttranscriptional regulatory element
   7144..7163    +  misc_feature   cPPT/CTS (fragment): central polypurine tract and central termination sequence of HIV-1
   7165..7398    +  LTR            3' LTR (ΔU3): self-inactivating 3' long terminal repeat (LTR) from HIV-1
   7476..7597    +  polyA_signal   SV40 poly(A) signal: SV40 polyadenylation signal
   7637..7772    +  rep_origin     SV40 ori: SV40 origin of replication
   7793..7811    -  promoter       T7 promoter: promoter for bacteriophage T7 RNA polymerase
   7819..7974    +  CDS            lacZα (fragment): LacZα fragment of β-galactosidase; lacZ fragment
   7979..8407    +  rep_origin     f1 ori (sequence partly withheld): f1 bacteriophage origin of replication; arrow indicates direction of (+) strand synthesis
   8460..8564    +  promoter       AmpR promoter: bla
   8565..9425    +  CDS            AmpR: β-lactamase; bla; confers resistance to ampicillin, carbenicillin, and related antibiotics
   9596..10184   +  rep_origin     ori: high-copy-number ColE1/pMB1/pBR322/pUC origin of replication
  10367..10459   +  CDS            lacI (fragment): lac repressor; lacI; The lac repressor binds to the lac operator to inhibit transcription in E. coli. This inhibition can be relieved by adding lactose or isopropyl-β-D-thiogalactopyranoside (IPTG).
  10472..10493   +  protein_bind   CAP binding site: CAP binding activates transcription in the presence of cAMP. E. coli catabolite activator protein
  10508..10538   +  promoter       lac promoter: promoter for the E. coli lac operon
  10542..10564   +  protein_bind   lac operator (fragment): The lac repressor binds to the lac operator to inhibit transcription in E. coli. This inhibition can be relieved by adding lactose or isopropyl-β-D-thiogalactopyranoside (IPTG). lac repressor encoded by lacI
  10607..10625   +  promoter       T3 promoter: promoter for bacteriophage T3 RNA polymerase
>Addgene plasmid #142952 | TFORF2526 | addgene full sequence | sequence record 397311 | Addgene NGS Result
TTAATGTAGTCTTATGCAATACTCTTGTAGTCTTGCAACATGGTAACGATGAGTTAGCAACATGCCTTAC
AAGGAGAGAAAAAGCACCGTGCATGCCGATTGGTGGAAGTAAGGTGGTACGATCGTGCCTTATTAGGAAG
GCAACAGACGGGTCTGACATGGATTGGACGAACCACTGAATTGCCGCATTGCAGAGATATTGTATTTAAG
TGCCTAGCTCGATACATAAACGGGTCTCTCTGGTTAGACCAGATCTGAGCCTGGGAGCTCTCTGGCTAAC
TAGGGAACCCACTGCTTAAGCCTCAATAAAGCTTGCCTTGAGTGCTTCAAGTAGTGTGTGCCCGTCTGTT
GTGTGACTCTGGTAACTAGAGATCCCTCAGACCCTTTTAGTCAGTGTGGAAAATCTCTAGCAGTGGCGCC
CGAACAGGGACTTGAAAGCGAAAGGGAAACCAGAGGAGCTCTCTCGACGCAGGACTCGGCTTGCTGAAGC
GCGCACGGCAAGAGGCGAGGGGCGGCGACTGGTGAGTACGCCAAAAATTTTGACTAGCGGAGGCTAGAAG
GAGAGAGATGGGTGCGAGAGCGTCAGTATTAAGCGGGGGAGAATTAGATCGCGATGGGAAAAAATTCGGT
TAAGGCCAGGGGGAAAGAAAAAATATAAATTAAAACATATAGTATGGGCAAGCAGGGAGCTAGAACGATT
CGCAGTTAATCCTGGCCTGTTAGAAACATCAGAAGGCTGTAGACAAATACTGGGACAGCTACAACCATCC
CTTCAGACAGGATCAGAAGAACTTAGATCATTATATAATACAGTAGCAACCCTCTATTGTGTGCATCAAA
GGATAGAGATAAAAGACACCAAGGAAGCTTTAGACAAGATAGAGGAAGAGCAAAACAAAAGTAAGACCAC
CGCACAGCAAGCGGCCGCTGATCTTCAGACCTGGAGGAGGAGATATGAGGGACAATTGGAGAAGTGAATT
ATATAAATATAAAGTAGTAAAAATTGAACCATTAGGAGTAGCACCCACCAAGGCAAAGAGAAGAGTGGTG
CAGAGAGAAAAAAGAGCAGTGGGAATAGGAGCTTTGTTCCTTGGGTTCTTGGGAGCAGCAGGAAGCACTA
TGGGCGCAGCGTCAATGACGCTGACGGTACAGGCCAGACAATTATTGTCTGGTATAGTGCAGCAGCAGAA
CAATTTGCTGAGGGCTATTGAGGCGCAACAGCATCTGTTGCAACTCACAGTCTGGGGCATCAAGCAGCTC
CAGGCAAGAATCCTGGCTGTGGAAAGATACCTAAAGGATCAACAGCTCCTGGGGATTTGGGGTTGCTCTG
GAAAACTCATTTGCACCACTGCTGTGCCTTGGAATGCTAGTTGGAGTAATAAATCTCTGGAACAGATTTG
GAATCACACGACCTGGATGGAGTGGGACAGAGAAATTAACAATTACACAAGCTTAATACACTCCTTAATT
GAAGAATCGCAAAACCAGCAAGAAAAGAATGAACAAGAATTATTGGAATTAGATAAATGGGCAAGTTTGT
GGAATTGGTTTAACATAACAAATTGGCTGTGGTATATAAAATTATTCATAATGATAGTAGGAGGCTTGGT
AGGTTTAAGAATAGTTTTTGCTGTACTTTCTATAGTGAATAGAGTTAGGCAGGGATATTCACCATTATCG
TTTCAGACCCACCTCCCAACCCCGAGGGGACCCATGCATTGCATCTCAATTAGTCAGCAACCAGGTGTGG
AAAGTCCCCAGGCTCCCCAGCAGGCAGAAGTATGCAAAGCATGCGTCTCAATTAGTCAGCAACCATAGTC
CCGCCCCTAACTCCGCCCATCCCGCCCCTAACTCCGCCCAGTTCCGCCCATTCTCCGCCCCATGGCTGAC
TAATTTTTTTTATTTATGCAGAGGCCGAGGCCGCCTCGGCCTCTGAGCTATTCCAGAAGTAGTGAGGAGG
CTTTTTTGGAGGCCTAGGCTTTTGCAAAAAGCTTTCTAGAGGTACCACCGGAGCTTACCATGACCGAGTA
CAAGCCCACGGTGCGCCTCGCCACCCGCGACGACGTCCCCAGGGCCGTACGCACCCTCGCCGCCGCGTTC
GCCGACTACCCCGCCACGCGCCACACCGTCGATCCGGACCGCCACATCGAGCGGGTCACCGAGCTGCAAG
AACTCTTCCTCACGCGCGTCGGGCTCGACATCGGCAAGGTGTGGGTCGCGGACGACGGCGCCGCCGTGGC
GGTCTGGACCACGCCGGAGAGCGTCGAAGCGGGGGCGGTGTTCGCCGAGATCGGCCCGCGCATGGCCGAG
TTGAGCGGTTCCCGGCTGGCCGCGCAGCAACAGATGGAAGGCCTCCTGGCGCCGCACCGGCCCAAGGAGC
CCGCGTGGTTCCTGGCCACCGTCGGCGTCTCGCCCGACCACCAGGGCAAGGGTCTGGGCAGCGCCGTCGT
GCTCCCCGGAGTGGAGGCGGCCGAGCGCGCCGGGGTGCCCGCCTTCCTGGAGACCTCCGCGCCCCGCAAC
CTCCCCTTCTACGAGCGGCTCGGCTTCACCGTCACCGCCGACGTCGAGGTGCCCGAAGGACCGCGCACCT
GGTGCATGACCCGCAAGCCCGGTGCCAGTTAACGAATTCTAGATCTTGAGACAAATGGCAGTATTCATCC
ACAATTTTAAAAGAAAAGGGGGGATTGGGGGGTACAGTGCAGGGGAAAGAATAGTAGACATAATAGCAAC
AGACATACAAACTAAAGAATTACAAAAACAAATTACAAAAATTCAAAATTTTCGGGTTTATTACAGGGAC
AGCAGAGATCCACTTTGGCGCCGGCTCGAGGCCTGCAGGTGCAAAGATGGATAAAGTTTTAAACAGAGAG
GAATCTTTGCAGCTAATGGACCTTCTAGGTCTTGAAAGGAGTGGGAATTGGCTCCGGTGCCCGTCAGTGG
GCAGAGCGCACATCGCCCACAGTCCCCGAGAAGTTGGGGGGAGGGGTCGGCAATTGAACCGGTGCCTAGA
GAAGGTGGCGCGGGGTAAACTGGGAAAGTGATGTCGTGTACTGGCTCCGCCTTTTTCCCGAGGGTGGGGG
AGAACCGTATATAAGTGCAGTAGTCGCCGTGAACGTTCTTTTTCGCAACGGGTTTGCCGCCAGAACACAG
GTAAGTGCCGTGTGTGGTTCCCGCGGGCCTGGCCTCTTTACGGGTTATGGCCCTTGCGTGCCTTGAATTA
CTTCCACCTGGCTGCAGTACGTGATTCTTGATCCCGAGCTTCGGGTTGGAAGTGGGTGGGAGAGTTCGAG
GCCTTGCGCTTAAGGAGCCCCTTCGCCTCGTGCTTGAGTTGAGGCCTGGCCTGGGCGCTGGGGCCGCCGC
GTGCGAATCTGGTGGCACCTTCGCGCCTGTCTCGCTGCTTTCGATAAGTCTCTAGCCATTTAAAATTTTT
GATGACCTGCTGCGACGCTTTTTTTCTGGCAAGATAGTCTTGTAAATGCGGGCCAAGATCTGCACACTGG
TATTTCGGTTTTTGGGGCCGCGGGCGGCGACGGGGCCCGTGCGTCCCAGCGCACATGTTCGGCGAGGCGG
GGCCTGCGAGCGCGGCCACCGAGAATCGGACGGGGGTAGTCTCAAGCTGGCCGGCCTGCTCTGGTGCCTG
GCCTCGCGCCGCCGTGTATCGCCCCGCCCTGGGCGGCAAGGCTGGCCCGGTCGGCACCAGTTGCGTGAGC
GGAAAGATGGCCGCTTCCCGGCCCTGCTGCAGGGAGCTCAAAATGGAGGACGCGGCGCTCGGGAGAGCGG
GCGGGTGAGTCACCCACACAAAGGAAAAGGGCCTTTCCGTCCTCAGCCGTCGCTTCATGTGACTCCACGG
AGTACCGGGCGCCGTCCAGGCACCTCGATTAGTTCTCGAGCTTTTGGAGTACGTCGTCTTTAGGTTGGGG
GGAGGGGTTTTATGCGATGGAGTTTCCCCACACTGAGTGGGTGGAGACTGAAGTTAGGCCAGCTTGGCAC
TTGATGTAATTCTCCTTGGAATTTGCCCTTTTTGAGTTTGGATCTTGGTTCATTCTCAAGCCTCAGACAG
TGGTTCAAAGTTTTTTTCTTCCATTTCAGGTGTCGTGAGGCTAGCACCGCCACCATGAAGCTCAACGTGG
ACGGGCTCCTGGTCTACTTCCCGTACGACTACATCTACCCCGAGCAGTTCTCCTACATGCGGGAGCTCAA
ACGCACGCTGGACGCCAAGGGTCATGGAGTCCTGGAGATGCCCTCAGGCACCGGGAAGACAGTATCCCTG
TTGGCCCTGATCATGGCATACCAGAGAGCATATCCGCTGGAGGTGACCAAACTCATCTACTGCTCAAGAA
CTGTGCCAGAGATTGAGAAGGTGATTGAAGAGCTTCGAAAGTTGCTCAACTTCTATGAGAAGCAGGAGGG
CGAGAAGCTGCCGTTTCTGGGACTGGCTCTGAGCTCCCGCAAAAACTTGTGTATTCACCCTGAGGTGACA
CCCCTGCGCTTTGGGAAGGACGTCGATGGGAAATGCCACAGCCTCACAGCCTCCTATGTGCGGGCGCAGT
ACCAGCATGACACCAGCCTGCCCCACTGCCGATTCTATGAGGAATTTGATGCCCATGGGCGTGAGGTGCC
CCTCCCCGCTGGCATCTACAACCTGGATGACCTGAAGGCCCTGGGGCGGCGCCAGGGCTGGTGCCCATAC
TTCCTTGCTCGATACTCAATCCTGCATGCCAATGTGGTGGTTTATAGCTACCACTACCTCCTGGACCCCA
AGATTGCAGACCTGGTGTCCAAGGAACTGGCCCGCAAGGCCGTCGTGGTCTTCGACGAGGCCCACAACAT
TGACAACGTCTGCATCGACTCCATGAGCGTCAACCTCACCCGCCGGACCCTTGACCGGTGCCAGGGCAAC
CTGGAGACCCTGCAGAAGACGGTGCTCAGGATCAAAGAGACAGACGAGCAGCGCCTGCGGGACGAGTACC
GGCGTCTGGTGGAGGGGCTGCGGGAGGCCAGCGCCGCCCGGGAGACGGACGCCCACCTGGCCAACCCCGT
GCTGCCCGACGAAGTGCTGCAGGAGGCAGTGCCTGGCTCCATCCGCACGGCCGAGCATTTCCTGGGCTTC
CTGAGGCGGCTGCTGGAGTACGTGAAGTGGCGGCTGCGTGTGCAGCATGTGGTGCAGGAGAGCCCGCCCG
CCTTCCTGAGCGGCCTGGCCCAGCGCGTGTGCATCCAGCGCAAGCCCCTCAGATTCTGTGCTGAACGCCT
CCGGTCCCTGCTGCATACTCTGGAGATCACCGACCTTGCTGACTTCTCCCCGCTCACCCTCCTTGCTAAC
TTTGCCACCCTTGTCAGCACCTACGCCAAAGGCTTCACCATCATCATCGAGCCCTTTGACGACAGAACCC
CGACCATTGCCAACCCCATCCTGCACTTCAGCTGCATGGACGCCTCGCTGGCCATCAAACCCGTATTTGA
GCGTTTCCAGTCTGTCATCATCACATCTGGGACACTGTCCCCGCTGGACATCTACCCCAAGATCCTGGAC
TTCCACCCCGTCACCATGGCAACCTTCACCATGACGCTGGCACGGGTCTGCCTCTGCCCTATGATCATCG
GCCGTGGCAATGACCAGGTGGCCATCAGCTCCAAATTTGAGACCCGGGAGGATATTGCTGTGATCCGGAA
CTATGGGAACCTCCTGCTGGAGATGTCCGCTGTGGTCCCTGATGGCATCGTGGCCTTCTTCACCAGCTAC
CAGTACATGGAGAGCACCGTGGCCTCCTGGTATGAGCAGGGGATCCTTGAGAACATCCAGAGGAACAAGC
TGCTCTTTATTGAGACCCAGGATGGTGCCGAAACCAGTGTCGCCCTGGAGAAGTACCAGGAGGCCTGCGA
GAATGGCCGCGGGGCCATCCTGCTGTCAGTGGCCCGGGGCAAAGTGTCCGAGGGAATCGACTTTGTGCAC
CACTACGGGCGGGCCGTCATCATGTTTGGCGTCCCCTACGTCTACACACAGAGCCGCATTCTCAAGGCGC
GGCTGGAATACCTGCGGGACCAGTTCCAGATTCGTGAGAATGACTTTCTTACCTTCGATGCCATGCGCCA
CGCGGCCCAGTGTGTGGGTCGGGCCATCAGGGGCAAGACGGACTACGGCCTCATGGTCTTTGCCGACAAG
CGGTTTGCCCGTGGGGACAAGCGGGGGAAGCTGCCCCGCTGGATCCAGGAGCACCTCACAGATGCCAACC
TCAACCTGACCGTGGACGAGGGTGTCCAGGTGGCCAAGTACTTCCTGCGGCAGATGGCACAGCCCTTCCA
CCGGGAGGATCAGCTGGGCCTGTCCCTGCTCAGCCTGGAGCAGCTAGAATCAGAGGAGACGCTGAAGAGG
ATAGAGCAGATTGCTCAGCAGCTCTAGTAATGAACTAGTCCGTAACTTGAAAGTATTTCGATTTCTTGGC
TTTATATATCTTGTGGAAAGGACGATGTCAACACCACTTGCCTAGCCACACGCGTTAAGTCGACAATCAA
CCTCTGGATTACAAAATTTGTGAAAGATTGACTGGTATTCTTAACTATGTTGCTCCTTTTACGCTATGTG
GATACGCTGCTTTAATGCCTTTGTATCATGCTATTGCTTCCCGTATGGCTTTCATTTTCTCCTCCTTGTA
TAAATCCTGGTTGCTGTCTCTTTATGAGGAGTTGTGGCCCGTTGTCAGGCAACGTGGCGTGGTGTGCACT
GTGTTTGCTGACGCAACCCCCACTGGTTGGGGCATTGCCACCACCTGTCAGCTCCTTTCCGGGACTTTCG
CTTTCCCCCTCCCTATTGCCACGGCGGAACTCATCGCCGCCTGCCTTGCCCGCTGCTGGACAGGGGCTCG
GCTGTTGGGCACTGACAATTCCGTGGTGTTGTCGGGGAAATCATCGTCCTTTCCTTGGCTGCTCGCCTGT
GTTGCCACCTGGATTCTGCGCGGGACGTCCTTCTGCTACGTCCCTTCGGCCCTCAATCCAGCGGACCTTC
CTTCCCGCGGCCTGCTGCCGGCTCTGCGGCCTCTTCCGCGTCTTCGCCTTCGCCCTCAGACGAGTCGGAT
CTCCCTTTGGGCCGCCTCCCCGCGTCGACTTTAAGACCAATGACTTACAAGGCAGCTGTAGATCTTAGCC
ACTTTTTAAAAGAAAAGGGGGGACTGGAAGGGCTAATTCACTCCCAACGAAGACAAGATCTGCTTTTTGC
TTGTACTGGGTCTCTCTGGTTAGACCAGATCTGAGCCTGGGAGCTCTCTGGCTAACTAGGGAACCCACTG
CTTAAGCCTCAATAAAGCTTGCCTTGAGTGCTTCAAGTAGTGTGTGCCCGTCTGTTGTGTGACTCTGGTA
ACTAGAGATCCCTCAGACCCTTTTAGTCAGTGTGGAAAATCTCTAGCAGTACGTATAGTAGTTCATGTCA
TCTTATTATTCAGTATTTATAACTTGCAAAGAAATGAATATCAGAGAGTGAGAGGAACTTGTTTATTGCA
GCTTATAATGGTTACAAATAAAGCAATAGCATCACAAATTTCACAAATAAAGCATTTTTTTCACTGCATT
CTAGTTGTGGTTTGTCCAAACTCATCAATGTATCTTATCATGTCTGGCTCTAGCTATCCCGCCCCTAACT
CCGCCCATCCCGCCCCTAACTCCGCCCAGTTCCGCCCATTCTCCGCCCCATGGCTGACTAATTTTTTTTA
TTTATGCAGAGGCCGAGGCCGCCTCGGCCTCTGAGCTATTCCAGAAGTAGTGAGGAGGCTTTTTTGGAGG
CCTAGGGACGTACCCAATTCGCCCTATAGTGAGTCGTATTACGCGCGCTCACTGGCCGTCGTTTTACAAC
GTCGTGACTGGGAAAACCCTGGCGTTACCCAACTTAATCGCCTTGCAGCACATCCCCCTTTCGCCAGCTG
GCGTAATAGCGAAGAGGCCCGCACCGATCGCCCTTCCCAACAGTTGCGCAGCCTGAATGGCGAATGGG
[124 nt withheld, positions 7979-8102]
C
[91 nt withheld, positions 8104-8194]
A
[49 nt withheld, positions 8196-8244]
CCTTTGACGTTGGAGTCCACGTTCTTT
[37 nt withheld, positions 8272-8308]
ACCCTATCTCGGTCTATTCTTTTGATTTATAAGGGATTTTGCCGATTTCGGCCTATTGGTTAAAAAATGA
GCTGATTTAACAAAAATTTAACGCGAATTTTAACAAAATATTAACGCTTACAATTTAGGTGGCACTTTTC
GGGGAAATGTGCGCGGAACCCCTATTTGTTTATTTTTCTAAATACATTCAAATATGTATCCGCTCATGAG
ACAATAACCCTGATAAATGCTTCAATAATATTGAAAAAGGAAGAGTATGAGTATTCAACATTTCCGTGTC
GCCCTTATTCCCTTTTTTGCGGCATTTTGCCTTCCTGTTTTTGCTCACCCAGAAACGCTGGTGAAAGTAA
AAGATGCTGAAGATCAGTTGGGTGCACGAGTGGGTTACATCGAACTGGATCTCAACAGCGGTAAGATCCT
TGAGAGTTTTCGCCCCGAAGAACGTTTTCCAATGATGAGCACTTTTAAAGTTCTGCTATGTGGCGCGGTA
TTATCCCGTATTGACGCCGGGCAAGAGCAACTCGGTCGCCGCATACACTATTCTCAGAATGACTTGGTTG
AGTACTCACCAGTCACAGAAAAGCATCTTACGGATGGCATGACAGTAAGAGAATTATGCAGTGCTGCCAT
AACCATGAGTGATAACACTGCGGCCAACTTACTTCTGACAACGATCGGAGGACCGAAGGAGCTAACCGCT
TTTTTGCACAACATGGGGGATCATGTAACTCGCCTTGATCGTTGGGAACCGGAGCTGAATGAAGCCATAC
CAAACGACGAGCGTGACACCACGATGCCTGTAGCAATGGCAACAACGTTGCGCAAACTATTAACTGGCGA
ACTACTTACTCTAGCTTCCCGGCAACAATTAATAGACTGGATGGAGGCGGATAAAGTTGCAGGACCACTT
CTGCGCTCGGCCCTTCCGGCTGGCTGGTTTATTGCTGATAAATCTGGAGCCGGTGAGCGTGGGTCTCGCG
GTATCATTGCAGCACTGGGGCCAGATGGTAAGCCCTCCCGTATCGTAGTTATCTACACGACGGGGAGTCA
GGCAACTATGGATGAACGAAATAGACAGATCGCTGAGATAGGTGCCTCACTGATTAAGCATTGGTAACTG
TCAGACCAAGTTTACTCATATATACTTTAGATTGATTTAAAACTTCATTTTTAATTTAAAAGGATCTAGG
TGAAGATCCTTTTTGATAATCTCATGACCAAAATCCCTTAACGTGAGTTTTCGTTCCACTGAGCGTCAGA
CCCCGTAGAAAAGATCAAAGGATCTTCTTGAGATCCTTTTTTTCTGCGCGTAATCTGCTGCTTGCAAACA
AAAAAACCACCGCTACCAGCGGTGGTTTGTTTGCCGGATCAAGAGCTACCAACTCTTTTTCCGAAGGTAA
CTGGCTTCAGCAGAGCGCAGATACCAAATACTGTTCTTCTAGTGTAGCCGTAGTTAGGCCACCACTTCAA
GAACTCTGTAGCACCGCCTACATACCTCGCTCTGCTAATCCTGTTACCAGTGGCTGCTGCCAGTGGCGAT
AAGTCGTGTCTTACCGGGTTGGACTCAAGACGATAGTTACCGGATAAGGCGCAGCGGTCGGGCTGAACGG
GGGGTTCGTGCACACAGCCCAGCTTGGAGCGAACGACCTACACCGAACTGAGATACCTACAGCGTGAGCT
ATGAGAAAGCGCCACGCTTCCCGAAGGGAGAAAGGCGGACAGGTATCCGGTAAGCGGCAGGGTCGGAACA
GGAGAGCGCACGAGGGAGCTTCCAGGGGGAAACGCCTGGTATCTTTATAGTCCTGTCGGGTTTCGCCACC
TCTGACTTGAGCGTCGATTTTTGTGATGCTCGTCAGGGGGGCGGAGCCTATGGAAAAACGCCAGCAACGC
GGCCTTTTTACGGTTCCTGGCCTTTTGCTGGCCTTTTGCTCACATGTTCTTTCCTGCGTTATCCCCTGAT
TCTGTGGATAACCGTATTACCGCCTTTGAGTGAGCTGATACCGCTCGCCGCAGCCGAACGACCGAGCGCA
GCGAGTCAGTGAGCGAGGAAGCGGAAGAGCGCCCAATACGCAAACCGCCTCTCCCCGCGCGTTGGCCGAT
TCATTAATGCAGCTGGCACGACAGGTTTCCCGACTGGAAAGCGGGCAGTGAGCGCAACGCAATTAATGTG
AGTTAGCTCACTCATTAGGCACCCCAGGCTTTACACTTTATGCTTCCGGCTCGTATGTTGTGTGGAATTG
TGAGCGGATAACAATTTCACACAGGAAACAGCTATGACCATGATTACGCCAAGCGCGCAATTAACCCTCA
CTAAAGGGAACAAAAGCTGGAGCTGCAAGC
