>Addgene plasmid #142952 | TFORF2526 | depositor partial sequence | sequence record 280994 | Insert
ACCGCCACCATGAAGCTCAACGTGGACGGGCTCCTGGTCTACTTCCCGTACGACTACATCTACCCCGAGC
AGTTCTCCTACATGCGGGAGCTCAAACGCACGCTGGACGCCAAGGGTCATGGAGTCCTGGAGATGCCCTC
AGGCACCGGGAAGACAGTATCCCTGTTGGCCCTGATCATGGCATACCAGAGAGCATATCCGCTGGAGGTG
ACCAAACTCATCTACTGCTCAAGAACTGTGCCAGAGATTGAGAAGGTGATTGAAGAGCTTCGAAAGTTGC
TCAACTTCTATGAGAAGCAGGAGGGCGAGAAGCTGCCGTTTCTGGGACTGGCTCTGAGCTCCCGCAAAAA
CTTGTGTATTCACCCTGAGGTGACACCCCTGCGCTTTGGGAAGGACGTCGATGGGAAATGCCACAGCCTC
ACAGCCTCCTATGTGCGGGCGCAGTACCAGCATGACACCAGCCTGCCCCACTGCCGATTCTATGAGGAAT
TTGATGCCCATGGGCGTGAGGTGCCCCTCCCCGCTGGCATCTACAACCTGGATGACCTGAAGGCCCTGGG
GCGGCGCCAGGGCTGGTGCCCATACTTCCTTGCTCGATACTCAATCCTGCATGCCAATGTGGTGGTTTAT
AGCTACCACTACCTCCTGGACCCCAAGATTGCAGACCTGGTGTCCAAGGAACTGGCCCGCAAGGCCGTCG
TGGTCTTCGACGAGGCCCACAACATTGACAACGTCTGCATCGACTCCATGAGCGTCAACCTCACCCGCCG
GACCCTTGACCGGTGCCAGGGCAACCTGGAGACCCTGCAGAAGACGGTGCTCAGGATCAAAGAGACAGAC
GAGCAGCGCCTGCGGGACGAGTACCGGCGTCTGGTGGAGGGGCTGCGGGAGGCCAGCGCCGCCCGGGAGA
CGGACGCCCACCTGGCCAACCCCGTGCTGCCCGACGAAGTGCTGCAGGAGGCAGTGCCTGGCTCCATCCG
CACGGCCGAGCATTTCCTGGGCTTCCTGAGGCGGCTGCTGGAGTACGTGAAGTGGCGGCTGCGTGTGCAG
CATGTGGTGCAGGAGAGCCCGCCCGCCTTCCTGAGCGGCCTGGCCCAGCGCGTGTGCATCCAGCGCAAGC
CCCTCAGATTCTGTGCTGAACGCCTCCGGTCCCTGCTGCATACTCTGGAGATCACCGACCTTGCTGACTT
CTCCCCGCTCACCCTCCTTGCTAACTTTGCCACCCTTGTCAGCACCTACGCCAAAGGCTTCACCATCATC
ATCGAGCCCTTTGACGACAGAACCCCGACCATTGCCAACCCCATCCTGCACTTCAGCTGCATGGACGCCT
CGCTGGCCATCAAACCCGTATTTGAGCGTTTCCAGTCTGTCATCATCACATCTGGGACACTGTCCCCGCT
GGACATCTACCCCAAGATCCTGGACTTCCACCCCGTCACCATGGCAACCTTCACCATGACGCTGGCACGG
GTCTGCCTCTGCCCTATGATCATCGGCCGTGGCAATGACCAGGTGGCCATCAGCTCCAAATTTGAGACCC
GGGAGGATATTGCTGTGATCCGGAACTATGGGAACCTCCTGCTGGAGATGTCCGCTGTGGTCCCTGATGG
CATCGTGGCCTTCTTCACCAGCTACCAGTACATGGAGAGCACCGTGGCCTCCTGGTATGAGCAGGGGATC
CTTGAGAACATCCAGAGGAACAAGCTGCTCTTTATTGAGACCCAGGATGGTGCCGAAACCAGTGTCGCCC
TGGAGAAGTACCAGGAGGCCTGCGAGAATGGCCGCGGGGCCATCCTGCTGTCAGTGGCCCGGGGCAAAGT
GTCCGAGGGAATCGACTTTGTGCACCACTACGGGCGGGCCGTCATCATGTTTGGCGTCCCCTACGTCTAC
ACACAGAGCCGCATTCTCAAGGCGCGGCTGGAATACCTGCGGGACCAGTTCCAGATTCGTGAGAATGACT
TTCTTACCTTCGATGCCATGCGCCACGCGGCCCAGTGTGTGGGTCGGGCCATCAGGGGCAAGACGGACTA
CGGCCTCATGGTCTTTGCCGACAAGCGGTTTGCCCGTGGGGACAAGCGGGGGAAGCTGCCCCGCTGGATC
CAGGAGCACCTCACAGATGCCAACCTCAACCTGACCGTGGACGAGGGTGTCCAGGTGGCCAAGTACTTCC
TGCGGCAGATGGCACAGCCCTTCCACCGGGAGGATCAGCTGGGCCTGTCCCTGCTCAGCCTGGAGCAGCT
AGAATCAGAGGAGACGCTGAAGAGGATAGAGCAGATTGCTCAGCAGCTCTAGTAATGAACTAGTCCGTAA
CTTGAAAGTATTTCGATTTCTTGGCTTTATATATCTTGTGGAAAGGACGATGTCAACACCACTTGCCTAG
CCAC
