>Addgene plasmid #142952 | TFORF2526 | depositor partial sequence | sequence record 280995 | Barcode
TGTCAACACCACTTGCCTAGCCAC
